Addgene plasmid #146437: pAc5.1B-EGFP-DmGW182-delDUF_H
Purpose: Insect Expression of DmGW182-delDUF
Depositing lab: Elisa Izaurralde. Depositing organization: Max Planck Institute for Developmental Biology.
Backbone
  Vector backbone: Unknown
  Vector type: Insect Expression
Growth in bacteria
  Bacterial resistance: Ampicillin, 100 μg/mL
  Growth temperature: 37°C
  Growth strain: DH5alpha
  Copy number: Low Copy
Gene/Insert
  Gene/Insert name: DmGW182-delDUF
  Species: D. melanogaster (fly)
  Mutation: Two non silent mutations V704A and N799S and one silent mutation G2295A compared to the sequence given by NM_166780.1 varA.
  Entrez Gene: gw (a.k.a. Dmel_CG31992, CG11484, CG31992, CG9905, Dmel\CG31992, GQ182, GW, GW182, Gw, Gw182, anon-EST:Posey205, dGW182, gw182)
  Cloning method: Unknown
Terms and licenses: Academic/Nonprofit Terms; Industry Terms: Not Available to Industry
Depositor comments: Plasmids from this collection were made available to the research community and donated after the lab closed. Please note that the sequence provided by the depositing laboratory may be theoretical/predicted or based on Sanger sequencing results. There may be discrepancies between sequencing results obtained by Addgene and the depositor sequence. If an Addgene verified sequence is not available, please contact before placing your order to request that our lab fully sequence the plasmid.
How to cite: pAc5.1B-EGFP-DmGW182-delDUF_H was a gift from Elisa Izaurralde (Addgene plasmid # 146437 ; http://n2t.net/addgene:146437 ; RRID:Addgene_146437)
