[The description below was written by a language model from this plasmid's Addgene catalogue record and pLannotate feature annotations shown in this document.]
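Description:
pAc5.1B-EGFP-DmGW182-delDUF_H is an insect expression plasmid of about 10 kb for producing a GFP-tagged deletion variant of the Drosophila melanogaster GW182 protein (gene gw). The catalogue lists the backbone as unknown, although the name and annotated parts point to a pAc5.1-type actin promoter vector. It is propagated in E. coli through a ColE1/pUC-family origin and selected with ampicillin via a β-lactamase gene under its own bla promoter. The feature annotation describes the origin as high-copy, whereas the catalogue entry records the plasmid as low copy. Short fragments annotated as tetracycline resistance and SV40 large T antigen appear to be non-functional backbone remnants. No marker for selection in insect cells is annotated.

The expression cassette is driven by the Drosophila actin 5C promoter, which gives strong constitutive transcription in fly cell lines. It directs an EGFP coding sequence followed by the gw open reading frame, so the protein should carry an N-terminal fluorescent tag. A V5 epitope sequence lies downstream of the insert, but the record does not show whether it is translated in frame or preceded by a stop codon. An SV40 polyadenylation signal closes the unit. "delDUF" indicates removal of a domain-of-unknown-function region, though the exact deletion boundaries are not given. Relative to the reference variant A transcript, the insert carries two amino acid substitutions, V704A and N799S, plus one silent change. The stated purpose is simply insect expression of this mutant. The EGFP tag would allow localisation or pull-down of the truncated protein in cultured Drosophila cells. The depositor sequence may be theoretical rather than fully verified.
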