Features (pLannotate 1.2.2; 10 found; start..end, strand, type, name):
     56..2568    +  promoter       Ac5 promoter: Drosophila melanogaster actin 5C promoter
   2588..3304    +  CDS            EGFP: EGFP is a basic (constitutively fluorescent) green fluorescent protein published in 1996, derived from Aequorea victoria. It is reported to be a rapidly-maturing weak dimer with moderate acid sensitivity.
   3347..7297    +  CDS            gw: GAWKY_DROME - Also known as GW182 From Drosophila melanogaster (Fruit fly).
   7323..7364    +  CDS            V5 tag: epitope tag from simian virus 5
   7464..7598    -  polyA_signal   SV40 poly(A) signal: SV40 polyadenylation signal
   7621..7705    -  CDS            large T antigen (fragment): large T antigen from SV40 (simian virus 40)
   7706..8176    +  CDS            TcR (fragment): tetracycline efflux protein; tet; confers resistance to tetracycline
   8220..8808    -  rep_origin     ori: high-copy-number ColE1/pMB1/pBR322/pUC origin of replication
   8979..9839    -  CDS            AmpR: β-lactamase; bla; confers resistance to ampicillin, carbenicillin, and related antibiotics
   9840..9944    -  promoter       AmpR promoter: bla
>Addgene plasmid #146437 | pAc5.1B-EGFP-DmGW182-delDUF_H | depositor full sequence | sequence record 288882 | Full Sequence
CTTCAAGGAATTAATTCTATATTCTAAAAACACAAATGATACTTCTAAAAAAAATCATGAATGGCATCAA
CTCTGAATCAAATCTTTGCAGATGCACCTACTTCTCATTTCCACTGTCACATCATTTTTCCAGATCTCGC
TGCCTGTTATGTGGCCCACAAACCAAGACACGTTTTATGGCCATTAAAGCTGGCTGATCGTCGCCAAACA
CCAAATACATATCAATATGTACATTCGAGAAAGAAGCGATCAAAGAAGCGTCTTCGGGCGAGTAGGAGAA
TGCGGAGGAGAAGGAGAACGAGCTGATCTAGTATCTCTCCACAATCCAATGCCAACTGACCAACTGGCCA
TATTCGGAGCAATTTGAAGCCAATTTCCATCGCCTGGCGATCGCTCCATTCTTGGCTATATGTTTTTCAC
CGTTCCCGGGGCCATTTTCAAAGACTCGTCGGTAAGATAAGATTGTGTCACTCGCTGTCTCTCTTCATTT
GTCGAAGAATGCTGAGGAATTTCGCGATGACGTCGGCGAGTATTTTGAAGAATGAGAATAATTTGTATTT
ATACGAAAATCAGTTAGTGGAATTTTCTACAAAAACATGTTATCTATAGATAATTTTGTTGCAAAATATG
TTGACTATGACAAAGATTGTATGTATATACCTTTAATGTATTCTCATTTTCTTATGTATTTATAATGGCA
ATGATGATACTGATGATATTTTAAGATGATGCCAGACCACAGGCTGATTTCTGCGTCTTTTGCCGAACGC
AGTGCATGTGCGGTTGTTGTTTTTTGGAATAGTTTCAATTTTCGGACTGTCCGCTTTGATTTCAGTTTCT
TGGCTTATTCAAAAAGCAAAGTAAAGCCAAAAAAGCGAGATGGCAATACCAAATGCGGCAAAACGGTAGT
GGAAGGAAAGGGGTGCGGGGCAGCGGAAGGAAGGGTGGGGCGGGGCGTGGCGGGGTCTGTGGCTGGGCGC
GACGTCACCGACGTTGGAGCCACTCCTTTGACCATGTGTGCGTGTGTGTATTATTCGTGTCTCGCCACTC
GCCGGTTGTTTTTTTCTTTTTATCTCGCTCTCTCTAGCGCCATCTCGTACGCATGCTCAACGCACCGCAT
GTTGCCGTGTCCTTTATGCGTCATTTTGGCTCGAAATAGGCAATTATTTAAACAAAGATTAGTCAACGAA
AACGCTAAAATAAATAAGTCTACAATATGGTTACTTATTGCCATGTGTGTGCAGCCAACGATAGCAACAA
AAGCAACAACACAGTGGCTTTCCCTCTTTCACTTTTTGTTTGCAAGCGCGTGCGAGCAAGACGGCACGAC
CGGCAAACGCAATTACGCTGACAAAGAGCAGACGAAGTTTTGGCCGAAAAACATCAAGGCGCCTGATACG
AATGCATTTGCAATAACAATTGCGATATTTAATATTGTTTATGAAGCTGTTTGACTTCAAAACACACAAA
AAAAAAAATAAAACAAATTATTTGAAAGAGAATTAGGAATCGGACAGCTTATCGTTACGGGCTAACAGCA
CACCGAGACGAAATAGCTTACCTGACGTCACAGCCTCTGGAAGAACTGCCGCCAAGCAGAGAGAGAGAGA
AAAAGAGGGAGAGCAGCTTAGACCGCATGTGCTTGTGTGTGAGGCGTCTCTCTCTTCGTCTCCTGTTTGC
GCAAACGCATAGACTGCACTGAGAAAATCGATTACCTATTTTTTATGAATGAATATTTGCACTATTACTA
TTCAAAACTATTAAGATAGCAATCACATTCAATAGCCAAATACTATACCACCTGAGCGATGCAACGAAAT
GATCAATTTGAGCAAAAATGCTGCATATTTAGGACGGCATCATTATAGAAATGCTTCTTGCTGTGTACTT
TTCTCTCGTCTGGCAGCTGTTTCGCCGTTATTGTTAAAACCGGCTTAAGTTAGGTGTGTTTTCTACGACT
AGTGATGCCCCTACTAGAAGATGTGTGTTGCACAAATGTCCCTGAATAACCAATTTGAAGTGCAGATAGC
AGTAAACGTAAGCTAATATGAATATTATTTAACTGTAATGTTTTAATATCGCTGGACATTACTAATAAAC
CCACTATAAACACATGTACATATGTATGTTTTGGCATACAATGAGTAGTTGGGGAAAAAATGTGTAAAAG
CACCGTGACCATCACAGCATAAAGATAACCAGCTGAAGTATCGAATATGAGTAACCCCCAAATTGAATCA
CATGCCGCAACTGATAGGACCCATGGAAGTACACTCTTCATGGCGATATACAAGACACACACAAGCACGA
ACACCCAGTTGCGGAGGAAATTCTCCGTAAATGAAAACCCAATCGGCGAACAATTCATACCCATATATGG
TAAAAGTTTTGAACGCGACTTGAGAGCGGAGAGCATTGCGGCTGATAAGGTTTTAGCGCTAAGCGGGCTT
TATAAAACGGGCTGCGGGACCAGTTTTCATATCACTACCGTTTGAGTTCTTGTGCTGTGTGGATACTCCT
CCCGACACAAAGCCGCTCCATCAGCCAGCAGTCGTCTAATCCAGAGACCCCGGATCGGGGTACCAACATG
GTGAGCAAGGGCGAGGAGCTGTTCACCGGGGTGGTGCCCATCCTGGTCGAGCTGGACGGCGACGTAAACG
GCCACAAGTTCAGCGTGTCCGGCGAGGGCGAGGGCGATGCCACCTACGGCAAGCTGACCCTGAAGTTCAT
CTGCACCACCGGCAAGCTGCCCGTGCCCTGGCCCACCCTCGTGACCACCCTGACCTACGGCGTGCAGTGC
TTCAGCCGCTACCCCGACCACATGAAGCAGCACGACTTCTTCAAGTCCGCCATGCCCGAAGGCTACGTCC
AGGAGCGCACCATCTTCTTCAAGGACGACGGCAACTACAAGACCCGCGCCGAGGTGAAGTTCGAGGGCGA
CACCCTGGTGAACCGCATCGAGCTGAAGGGCATCGACTTCAAGGAGGACGGCAACATCCTGGGGCACAAG
CTGGAGTACAACTACAACAGCCACAACGTCTATATCATGGCCGACAAGCAGAAGAACGGCATCAAGGTGA
ACTTCAAGATCCGCCACAACATCGAGGACGGCAGCGTGCAGCTCGCCGACCACTACCAGCAGAACACCCC
CATCGGCGACGGCCCCGTGCTGCTGCCCGACAACCACTACCTGAGCACCCAGTCCGCCCTGAGCAAAGAC
CCCAACGAGAAGCGCGATCACATGGTCCTGCTGGAGTTCGTGACCGCCGCCGGGATCACTCTCGGCATGG
ACGAGCTGTACAAGCCAAGCTTGAATTCTGCAGATATCCAGCACAGTGGCGGCCGCATGCGTGAAGCCCT
TTTTTCCCAAGATGGCTGGGGCTGTCAGCATGTTAACCAGGATACTAATTGGGAAGTTCCCAGTTCGCCA
GAACCAGCCAATAAGGATGCACCCGGTCCACCAATGTGGAAGCCAAGCATTAACAATGGTACTGATCTTT
GGGAGTCCAATTTGAGAAACGGAGGTCAGCCGGCCGCACAGCAAGTTCCAAAGCCGTCGTGGGGTCATAC
ACCATCCTCTAACTTAGGTGGAACATGGGGTGAGGACGACGATGGCGCCGATAGTAGTAGTGTGTGGACT
GGAGGAGCTGTTAGCAACGCGGGATCCGGAGCTGCAGTGGGAGTAAACCAAGCCGGAGTTAATGTCGGTC
CAGGCGGTGTTGTTTCGTCTGGCGGACCTCAGTGGGGACAAGGTGTCGTTGGCGTCGGACTTGGATCAAC
TGGAGGTAACGGGTCAAGCAATATAACTGGATCGTCTGGAGTCGCAACAGGTAGTAGCGGAAACTCCAGC
AACGCTGGTAACGGTTGGGGAGACCCTCGTGAAATACGCCCTTTGGGAGTTGGTGGCTCCATGGATATTC
GAAATGTTGAACATCGCGGCGGTAACGGTTCTGGAGCAACTTCGAGCGATCCACGAGACATTCGCATGAT
CGATCCGCGTGACCCTATTCGAGGAGATCCCCGTGGAATATCTGGTCGTCTTAATGGGACCTCTGAAATG
TGGGGTCATCATCCACAAATGTCCCATAACCAGTTGCAAGGTATCAACAAAATGGTTGGTCAAAGTGTAG
CAACTGCCAGCACCAGTGTCGGAACATCTGGCTCGGGCATCGGTCCTGGAGGTCCCGGTCCTAGTACAGT
ATCAGGCAATATCCCAACACAGTGGGGGCCTGCTCAACCGGTAAGCGTTGGTGTAAGTGGTCCCAAAGAC
ATGTCAAAACAGATAAGTGGATGGGAGGAACCATCACCACCGCCTCAGCGTCGCAGTATTCCTAACTACG
ATGATGGTACATCGTTGTGGGGTCAGCAAACTCGTGTTCCCGCTGCAAGCGGTCACTGGAAAGACATGAC
TGATTCGATAGGTCGTAGTAGTCATCTCATGCGTGGCCAAAGCCAAACGGGAGGTATAGGAATAGCCGGC
GTTGGAAATAGCAATGTTCCAGTGGGAGCCAATCCAAGTAATCCTATAAGCAGTGTAGTTGGACCTCAAG
CCCGGATTCCATCTGTGGGCGGCGTACAACACAAACCAGACGGCGGCGCTATGTGGGTGCATTCCGGCAA
TGTAGGTGGCAGAAATAATGTTGCTGCTGTTACTACTTGGGGAGATGACACTCATAGCGTTAATGTCGGC
GCTCCCAGCAGTGGCAGTGTATCCAGCAACAATTGGGTTGATGACAAGTCCAACTCAACCTTGGCACAAA
ACTCTTGGAGCGACCCGGCCCCTGTTGGAGTTAGTTGGGGCAATAAGCAAAGCAAACCGCCAAGCAATAG
TGCTTCATCAGGTTGGAGCACTGCTGCGGGCGTGGTGGATGGGGTTGATCTAGGATCTGAGTGGAACACG
CACGGGGGGATTATTGGAAAATCTCAGCAACAACAAAAACTAGCGGGACTTAACGTGGGAATGGTGAACG
TAATTAACGCGGAGATCATTAAGCAAAGCAAGCAATACAGGATCCTTGTCGAGAACGGCTTTAAAAAGGA
AGATGTAGAGCGGGCATTAGTGATTGCTAATATGAACATCGAAGAGGCAGCCGATATGCTCCGTGCCAAC
TCATCCCTATCAATGGATGGTTGGCGTCGACATGATGAGTCCCTTGGATCTTATGCCGACCACAATAGTT
CAACAAGCAGCGGTGGATTTGCTGGTCGTTACCCGGTCAACAGTGGACAACCTTCAATGTCCTTTCCTCA
TAATAACCTTATGAATAACATGGGAGGTACCGCTGTTACTGGAGGTAACAACAATACAAACATGACAGCT
TTACAGGTGCAAAAGTATTTAAATCAAGGGCAACATGGTGTCGCTGTTGGACCGCAAGCCGTTGGTAATT
CTTCAGCAGTATCTGTCGGATTTGGTCAGAACACGTCTAACGCAGCAGTGGCAGGAGCAGCCTCTGCAAA
TATAGCAGCAAATACAAACAACCAACCGTCTGGTCAGCAAATTCGCATGCTAGGCCAGCAAATTCAGTTG
GCCATTCATAGTGGTTTCATATCTAGTCAGATATTGACTCAACCGCTAACTCAAACAACCCTTAACCTTT
TAAACCAACTTCTTAGCAATATTAAGCATCTCCAGGCTGCACAGCAATCCCTTACCCGCGGGGGAAATGT
CAATCCAATGGCAGTGAATGTGGCTATATCTAAATACAAGCAGCAAATCCAGAATTTACAGAACCAGATA
AGTGCACAACAGGCTGTGTATGTAAAACAGCAAAATATGCAACCAACTTCACAACAACAACAGCCCCAAC
AACAGCAACTTCCTTCTGTTCATCTAAGTAACTCAGGCAACGACTATTTAAGAGGTCACGATGCAATAAA
TAATTTGCAAAGCAACTTTTCTGAGCTCAATATTAATAAGCCAAGTGGATATCAAGGAGCGTCCAATCAA
CAATCCCGATTAAATCAGTGGAAGCTTCCAGTATTAGATAAGGAGATCAACTCTGACAGTACGGAATTTT
CTCGTGCCCCAGGTGCAACGAAACAAAATTTGACGGCCAACACAAGCAACATAAACTCTTTGGGTCTTCA
AAACGATAGTACATGGTCAACTGGACGCAGTATTGGTGACGGTTGGCCTGATCCCTCATCTGATGCCAAT
ACCGGTAAAAATTCACCGACTGATTTACCGCCACTAAGTTTATCGTCGTCTACATGGAGTTTTAATCCAA
ACCAAAATTATCCGAGTCACAGTTGGTCTGACAATAGTCAACAATGTACCGCCACTTCGGAGCTTTGGAC
AAGCCCGCTAAATAAATCATCGTCTCGAGGTCCCCCGCCAGGATTGACTGCCAATTCAAATAAATCTGCA
AATAGTAATGCGTCAACGCCAACAACTATTACCGGAGGTGCGAATGGATGGTTACAGCCTCGAAGTGGCG
GTGTTCAAACCACAAACACTAATTGGACAGGTGGTAACACCACTTGGGGCTCCAGTTGGTTGCTTTTGAA
AAATCTAACAGCACAGATTGATGGTCCTACTTTGCGTACACTGTGTATGCAGCATGGGCCCCTTGTCAGC
TTTCACCCGTATTTGAACCAAGGAATTGCCTTATGTAAATATACTACTCGTGAGGAGGCGAACAAGGCGC
AAATGGCGTTAAACAACTGTGTCCTCGCCAACACCACAATATTTGCTGAATCTCCCAGCGAGAACGAGGT
GCAAAGCATTATGCAGCACTTACCACAAACTCCTTCCTCTACAAGCTCTAGTGGAACTAGTGGTGGCAAC
GTCGGAGGCGTCGGCACTTCAGCCAATAATGCAAACAGTGGTTCTGCAGCTTGTCTGTCCGGAAACAATA
GCGGCAACGGAAACGGCAGCGCGAGCGGCGCCGGCAGCGGCAACAATGGCAACAGTAGCTGCAACAACAG
TGCCGCCGGGGGGGGCAGCAGCAGCAACAACACGATTACCACTGTAGCAAATTCGAATCTTGTTGGTTCT
AGTGGCTCTGTCTCAAATTCCTCTGGCGTTACTGCTAACTCTAGTACTGTTTCTGTAGTTAGTTGTACAG
CGAGTGGGAATTCCATAAATGGGGCAGGTACTGCAAACAGTTCTGGTTCAAAGAGTAGTGCAAACAATTT
AGCTAGCGGCCAGTCTAGCGCTTCTAACTTAACTAATAGCACCAATTCAACATGGCGACAAACTAGCCAA
AACCAAGCTCTTCAAAGTCAAAGCAGGCCATCAGGCAGAGAAGCTGACTTTGATTATATATCTCTCGTTT
ATTCCATTGTTGATGATTAATCTAGAGGGCCCGCGGTTCGAAGGTAAGCCTATCCCTAACCCTCTCCTCG
GTCTCGATTCTACGCGTACCGGTCATCATCACCATCACCATTGAGTTTAAACCCGCTGATCAGCCTCGAC
TGTGCCTTCTAAGGCCTGAGCTCGCTGATCAGCCTCGATCGAGGATCCAGACATGATAAGATACATTGAT
GAGTTTGGACAAACCACAACTAGAATGCAGTGAAAAAAATGCTTTATTTGTGAAATTTGTGATGCTATTG
CTTTATTTGTAACCATTATAAGCTGCAATAAACAAGTTAACAACAACAATTGCATTCATTTTATGTTTCA
GGTTCAGGGGGAGGTGTGGGAGGTTTTTTAAAGCAAGTAAAACCTCTACAAATGTGGTATGGCTGATTAT
GATCAGTCGACCGATGCCCTTGAGAGCCTTCAACCCAGTCAGCTCCTTCCGGTGGGCGCGGGGCATGACT
ATCGTCGCCGCACTTATGACTGTCTTCTTTATCATGCAACTCGTAGGACAGGTGCCGGCAGCGCTCTGGG
TCATTTTCGGCGAGGACCGCTTTCGCTGGAGCGCGACGATGATCGGCCTGTCGCTTGCGGTATTCGGAAT
CTTGCACGCCCTCGCTCAAGCCTTCGTCACTGGTCCCGCCACCAAACGTTTCGGCGAGAAGCAGGCCATT
ATCGCCGGCATGGCGGCCGACGCGCTGGGCTACGTCTTGCTGGCGTTCGCGACGCGAGGCTGGATGGCCT
TCCCCATTATGATTCTTCTCGCTTCCGGCGGCATCGGGATGCCCGCGTTGCAGGCCATGCTGTCCAGGCA
GGTAGATGACGACCATCAGGGACAGCTTCAAGGATCGCTCGCGGCTCTTACCAGCCAGCAAAAGGCCAGG
AACCGTAAAAAGGCCGCGTTGCTGGCGTTTTTCCATAGGCTCCGCCCCCCTGACGAGCATCACAAAAATC
GACGCTCAAGTCAGAGGTGGCGAAACCCGACAGGACTATAAAGATACCAGGCGTTTCCCCCTGGAAGCTC
CCTCGTGCGCTCTCCTGTTCCGACCCTGCCGCTTACCGGATACCTGTCCGCCTTTCTCCCTTCGGGAAGC
GTGGCGCTTTCTCAATGCTCACGCTGTAGGTATCTCAGTTCGGTGTAGGTCGTTCGCTCCAAGCTGGGCT
GTGTGCACGAACCCCCCGTTCAGCCCGACCGCTGCGCCTTATCCGGTAACTATCGTCTTGAGTCCAACCC
GGTAAGACACGACTTATCGCCACTGGCAGCAGCCACTGGTAACAGGATTAGCAGAGCGAGGTATGTAGGC
GGTGCTACAGAGTTCTTGAAGTGGTGGCCTAACTACGGCTACACTAGAAGGACAGTATTTGGTATCTGCG
CTCTGCTGAAGCCAGTTACCTTCGGAAAAAGAGTTGGTAGCTCTTGATCCGGCAAACAAACCACCGCTGG
TAGCGGTGGTTTTTTTGTTTGCAAGCAGCAGATTACGCGCAGAAAAAAAGGATCTCAAGAAGATCCTTTG
ATCTTTTCTACGGGGTCTGACGCTCAGTGGAACGAAAACTCACGTTAAGGGATTTTGGTCATGAGATTAT
CAAAAAGGATCTTCACCTAGATCCTTTTAAATTAAAAATGAAGTTTTAAATCAATCTAAAGTATATATGA
GTAAACTTGGTCTGACAGTTACCAATGCTTAATCAGTGAGGCACCTATCTCAGCGATCTGTCTATTTCGT
TCATCCATAGTTGCCTGACTCCCCGTCGTGTAGATAACTACGATACGGGAGGGCTTACCATCTGGCCCCA
GTGCTGCAATGATACCGCGAGACCCACGCTCACCGGCTCCAGATTTATCAGCAATAAACCAGCCAGCCGG
AAGGGCCGAGCGCAGAAGTGGTCCTGCAACTTTATCCGCCTCCATCCAGTCTATTAATTGTTGCCGGGAA
GCTAGAGTAAGTAGTTCGCCAGTTAATAGTTTGCGCAACGTTGTTGCCATTGCTGCAGGCATCGTGGTGT
CACGCTCGTCGTTTGGTATGGCTTCATTCAGCTCCGGTTCCCAACGATCAAGGCGAGTTACATGATCCCC
CATGTTGTGCAAAAAAGCGGTTAGCTCCTTCGGTCCTCCGATCGTTGTCAGAAGTAAGTTGGCCGCAGTG
TTATCACTCATGGTTATGGCAGCACTGCATAATTCTCTTACTGTCATGCCATCCGTAAGATGCTTTTCTG
TGACTGGTGAGTACTCAACCAAGTCATTCTGAGAATAGTGTATGCGGCGACCGAGTTGCTCTTGCCCGGC
GTCAACACGGGATAATACCGCGCCACATAGCAGAACTTTAAAAGTGCTCATCATTGGAAAACGTTCTTCG
GGGCGAAAACTCTCAAGGATCTTACCGCTGTTGAGATCCAGTTCGATGTAACCCACTCGTGCACCCAACT
GATCTTCAGCATCTTTTACTTTCACCAGCGTTTCTGGGTGAGCAAAAACAGGAAGGCAAAATGCCGCAAA
AAAGGGAATAAGGGCGACACGGAAATGTTGAATACTCATACTCTTCCTTTTTCAATATTATTGAAGCATT
TATCAGGGTTATTGTCTCATGAGCGGATACATATTTGAATGTATTTAGAAAAATAAACAAATAGGGGTTC
CGCGCACATTTCCCCGAAAAGTGCCACCTGACGTCTAAGAAACCATTATTATCATGACATTAACCTATAA
AAATAGGCGTATCACGAGGCCCTTTCGT
